Addgene plasmid #115346: pcDNA3.1-HDAC2-H141A
Purpose: Expresses mouse HDAC2 cDNA with H141A point mutation
Depositing lab: Javier Gonzalez-Maeso. Depositing organization: Icahn School of Medicine at Mount Sinai. Publication: HDAC2 regulates atypical antipsychotic responses through the modulation of mGlu2 promoter activity. Kurita M, Holloway T, Garcia-Bea A, Kozlenkov A, Friedman AK, Moreno JL, Heshmati M, Golden SA, Kennedy PJ, Takahashi N, Dietz DM, Mocci G, Gabilondo AM, Hanks J, Umali A, Callado LF, Gallitano AL, Neve RL, Shen L, Buxbaum JD, Han MH, Nestler EJ, Meana JJ, Russo SJ, Gonzalez-Maeso J. Nat Neurosci. 2012 Sep;15(9):1245-54. doi: 10.1038/nn.3181. Epub 2012 Aug 5. PubMed 22864611.
Backbone
  Vector backbone: pcDNA3.1
  Backbone manufacturer: Invitrogen
  Backbone size w/o insert (bp): 5428
  Total vector size (bp): 7292
  Vector type: Mammalian Expression
  Selectable markers: Hygromycin
Growth in bacteria
  Bacterial resistance: Ampicillin, 100 μg/mL
  Growth temperature: 37°C
  Growth strain: DH5alpha
  Copy number: High Copy
Gene/Insert
  Gene/Insert name: Histone deacetylase 2 (alt name: Hdac2)
  Species: M. musculus (mouse)
  Insert size (bp): 1864
  Mutation: H141A
  GenBank ID: NM_008229
  Entrez Gene: Hdac2 (a.k.a. D10Wsu179e, YAF1, Yy1bp, mRPD3)
  Promoter: CMV
  Tag / fusion protein: FLAG (N terminal on insert)
  Cloning method: Restriction Enzyme; 5′ cloning site BamHI (not destroyed); 3′ cloning site XhoI (not destroyed)
  Sequencing primers: 5′ CMVf; 3′ BGHrev
Terms and licenses: Academic/Nonprofit Terms; Industry Terms: Not Available to Industry
How to cite: pcDNA3.1-HDAC2-H141A was a gift from Javier Gonzalez-Maeso (Addgene plasmid # 115346 ; http://n2t.net/addgene:115346 ; RRID:Addgene_115346)
