[The description below was written by a language model from this plasmid's Addgene catalogue record and pLannotate feature annotations shown in this document.]
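Description:
pcDNA3.1-HDAC2-H141A is a mammalian expression plasmid built on the Invitrogen pcDNA3.1 backbone, in its hygromycin-selectable form, carrying mouse histone deacetylase 2 (Hdac2) cDNA with an H141A point mutation. It is maintained in E. coli through a high-copy ColE1/pUC-type origin and a β-lactamase (AmpR) gene conferring ampicillin resistance. An f1 origin is also present, which allows single-stranded DNA production. For selection in mammalian cells, an SV40 enhancer/early promoter drives a hygromycin phosphotransferase gene terminated by the SV40 polyadenylation signal. The catalogue lists a total size of 7,292 bp, whereas the sequenced record spans 7,406 nt, a small discrepancy the record does not explain.

The expression cassette uses the human CMV immediate-early enhancer and promoter to drive an N-terminally FLAG-tagged Hdac2 open reading frame, inserted between BamHI and XhoI sites and followed by the bovine growth hormone polyadenylation signal. A T7 promoter sits between the CMV promoter and the insert, which in principle permits in vitro transcription. The insert extends several hundred bases beyond the annotated coding sequence, presumably cDNA 3′ untranslated sequence. Several short annotated fragments (an HIV-1 LTR piece, ble, lacI and a small SV40 promoter fragment) are most likely incidental matches or backbone remnants rather than functional elements.

HDAC2 removes acetyl groups from core histone lysines and acts within transcriptional repressor complexes. The record does not state the functional consequence of H141A, so its effect on catalytic activity should be checked in the associated publication, which concerns HDAC2 regulation of mGlu2 promoter activity and antipsychotic responses. The FLAG tag allows detection or immunoprecipitation of the expressed protein in transfected cells.
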