Features (pLannotate 1.2.2; 21 found; start..end, strand, type, name):
     28..80      -  misc_feature   bom (fragment): basis of mobility region from pBR322
    235..614     +  enhancer       CMV enhancer: human cytomegalovirus immediate early enhancer
    615..818     +  promoter       CMV promoter: human cytomegalovirus (CMV) immediate early promoter
    814..847     +  LTR            5' LTR (truncated) (fragment): truncated 5' long terminal repeat (LTR) from HIV-1
    863..881     +  promoter       T7 promoter: promoter for bacteriophage T7 RNA polymerase
    941..961     +  CDS            FLAG (fragment): FLAG® epitope tag, followed by an enterokinase cleavage site
    971..2434    +  CDS            Hdac2: HDAC2_MOUSE - Also known as Yy1bp. Experimental evidence at protein level: Swiss-Prot protein existence level 1. Responsible for the deacetylation of lysine residues on the N-terminal part of the core histones (H2A, H2B, H3 and H4). Histone deacetylation gives a tag for epigenetic repression and plays an important role in transcriptional regulation, cell cycle progression and developmental events. Histone deacetylases act via the formation of large multiprotein complexes (By similarity). Forms transcriptional repressor complexes by associating with MAD, SIN3, YY1 and N-COR. Interacts in the la
   2835..3059    +  polyA_signal   bGH poly(A) signal: bovine growth hormone polyadenylation signal
   3063..3084    +  promoter       SV40 promoter (fragment): SV40 enhancer and early promoter
   3105..3533    +  rep_origin     f1 ori (sequence partly withheld): f1 bacteriophage origin of replication; arrow indicates direction of (+) strand synthesis
   3547..3875    +  promoter       SV40 promoter: SV40 enhancer and early promoter
   3924..4949    +  CDS            HygR: aminoglycoside phosphotransferase from E. coli; aph(4)-Ia; confers resistance to hygromycin
   4959..5084    +  CDS            ble (fragment): BLE_KLEPN - Experimental evidence at protein level: Swiss-Prot protein existence level 1. Binding protein with a strong affinity to the bleomycin family of antibiotics. Binds to CL990; an antimitotic-antibiotic compound. From Klebsiella pneumoniae.
   5079..5200    +  polyA_signal   SV40 poly(A) signal: SV40 polyadenylation signal
   5273..5289    -  protein_bind   lac operator: The lac repressor binds to the lac operator to inhibit transcription in E. coli. This inhibition can be relieved by adding lactose or isopropyl-β-D-thiogalactopyranoside (IPTG). lac repressor encoded by lacI
   5297..5327    -  promoter       lac promoter: promoter for the E. coli lac operon
   5342..5363    -  protein_bind   CAP binding site: CAP binding activates transcription in the presence of cAMP. E. coli catabolite activator protein
   5376..5468    -  CDS            lacI (fragment): lac repressor; lacI; The lac repressor binds to the lac operator to inhibit transcription in E. coli. This inhibition can be relieved by adding lactose or isopropyl-β-D-thiogalactopyranoside (IPTG).
   5651..6239    -  rep_origin     ori: high-copy-number ColE1/pMB1/pBR322/pUC origin of replication
   6410..7270    -  CDS            AmpR: β-lactamase; bla; confers resistance to ampicillin, carbenicillin, and related antibiotics
   7271..7375    -  promoter       AmpR promoter: bla
>Addgene plasmid #115346 | pcDNA3.1-HDAC2-H141A | addgene full sequence | sequence record 222059 | Addgene NGS Result
GACGGATCGGGAGATCTCCCGATCCCCTATGGTGCACTCTCAGTACAATCTGCTCTGATGCCGCATAGTT
AAGCCAGTATCTGCTCCCTGCTTGTGTGTTGGAGGTCGCTGAGTAGTGCGCGAGCAAAATTTAAGCTACA
ACAAGGCAAGGCTTGACCGACAATTGCATGAAGAATCTGCTTAGGGTTAGGCGTTTTGCGCTGCTTCGCG
ATGTACGGGCCAGATATACGCGTTGACATTGATTATTGACTAGTTATTAATAGTAATCAATTACGGGGTC
ATTAGTTCATAGCCCATATATGGAGTTCCGCGTTACATAACTTACGGTAAATGGCCCGCCTGGCTGACCG
CCCAACGACCCCCGCCCATTGACGTCAATAATGACGTATGTTCCCATAGTAACGCCAATAGGGACTTTCC
ATTGACGTCAATGGGTGGAGTATTTACGGTAAACTGCCCACTTGGCAGTACATCAAGTGTATCATATGCC
AAGTACGCCCCCTATTGACGTCAATGACGGTAAATGGCCCGCCTGGCATTATGCCCAGTACATGACCTTA
TGGGACTTTCCTACTTGGCAGTACATCTACGTATTAGTCATCGCTATTACCATGGTGATGCGGTTTTGGC
AGTACATCAATGGGCGTGGATAGCGGTTTGACTCACGGGGATTTCCAAGTCTCCACCCCATTGACGTCAA
TGGGAGTTTGTTTTGGCACCAAAATCAACGGGACTTTCCAAAATGTCGTAACAACTCCGCCCCATTGACG
CAAATGGGCGGTAGGCGTGTACGGTGGGAGGTCTATATAAGCAGAGCTCTCTGGCTAACTAGAGAACCCA
CTGCTTACTGGCTTATCGAAATTAATACGACTCACTATAGGGAGACCCAAGCTGGCTAGCGTTTAAACTT
AAGCTTGGTACCGAGCTCGGATCCATGGACTACAAGGACGACGACGACAAGGAATTCCCCATGGCGTACA
GTCAAGGAGGCGGCAAGAAGAAAGTGTGCTACTACTATGATGGTGATATTGGCAATTATTATTATGGCCA
GGGTCATCCCATGAAGCCTCATAGAATCCGGATGACTCATAACTTGCTGCTAAATTATGGTTTATACCGA
AAAATGGAAATATATAGGCCTCATAAAGCCACTGCTGAAGAAATGACTAAATACCACAGCGATGAGTATA
TCAAGTTTCTACGATCAATAAGACCAGATAATATGTCTGAGTACAGTAAGCAGATGCAGAGATTTAACGT
CGGAGAAGATTGTCCGGTGTTTGATGGACTCTTTGAGTTTTGTCAGCTCTCCACGGGTGGTTCAGTTGCT
GGGGCTGTGAAATTAAACCGGCAACAAACTGATATGGCTGTCAATTGGGCTGGAGGACTAGCTCATGCCA
AGAAGTCAGAAGCATCAGGGTTCTGCTATGTTAATGATATTGTGCTTGCCATCCTCGAATTACTTAAGTA
TCATCAGAGAGTCTTATATATTGACATAGACATCCACCATGGTGATGGTGTTGAGGAAGCTTTTTATACA
ACAGATCGCGTGATGACCGTCTCATTCCATAAATATGGGGAATACTTTCCTGGAACAGGAGACTTGAGGG
ATATTGGTGCTGGAAAGGGAAAATACTATGCTGTCAATTTTCCCATGAGAGATGGTATAGATGATGAATC
ATATGGACAAATTTTTAAGCCTATCATCTCAAAAGTGATGGAGATGTACCAGCCTAGCGCGGTGGTGCTG
CAGTGTGGCGCAGACTCCCTGTCTGGGGACAGGCTTGGTTGTTTCAATCTAACTGTCAAAGGTCATGCTA
AATGTGTAGAAGTAGTGAAAACTTTTAACTTGCCATTGCTGATGCTCGGTGGAGGAGGCTACACAATCCG
GAATGTTGCCCGATGTTGGACATATGAGACTGCAGTTGCCCTTGATTGTGAAATTCCCAATGAGTTGCCA
TATAATGATTACTTTGAGTATTTTGGACCAGACTTCAAACTGCATATTAGTCCTTCAAACATGACAAACC
AGAACACTCCAGAATATATGGAAAAGATAAAACAGCGTTTATTTGAAAATCTACGTATGTTACCACATGC
ACCTGGTGTTCAAATGCAAGCTATTCCAGAGGATGCTGTTCATGAAGACAGTGGAGATGAGGATGGAGAA
GACCCGGACAAAAGAATTTCCATTCGAGCATCAGACAAACGGATAGCTTGCGATGAAGAGTTTTCAGATT
CTGAGGATGAAGGTGAAGGAGGTCGTAGGAATGTTGCTGATCATAAGAAAGGAGCAAAGAAGGCTAGGAT
TGAAGAAGACAAGAAGGAGACAGAGGACAAGAAGACAGATGTTAAGGAAGAAGACAAATCCAAGGACAAT
AGTGGTGAGAAAACAGACCCCAAAGGAGCCAAGTCAGAACAACTCAGCAACCCTTGAATTTGACTCTCCA
ACTTTAGGAACCTCGAAAAGTGAGACGATTCTGGGATAAGAAACCTTCCCTGTTTGAGGACATTGGCTTC
ATTTTATACTGTTTTGGCATGGACTGTATTTATTTTCAAAATGGCTTGTTTTTGTTTTTCTTGGCAAGTT
TTATTGTGAGTTTTTCTAATTATGAAGCAAATTTTTTTTTCCACCATGCTTTATGTGATTGTATTTAAAT
TGATGTGTTATTATGTCAAAAGCCGGATCTATTAAAGAAACAATTGGCCTTTCTGAGCTGATTTTTCCAT
CTTTTGTAATTATCTTTATTAAAAAATTGTACTTGGAAAAAAAAAAAAAAAAAAGTGAACTCTCGAGTCT
AGAGGGCCCGTTTAAACCCGCTGATCAGCCTCGACTGTGCCTTCTAGTTGCCAGCCATCTGTTGTTTGCC
CCTCCCCCGTGCCTTCCTTGACCCTGGAAGGTGCCACTCCCACTGTCCTTTCCTAATAAAATGAGGAAAT
TGCATCGCATTGTCTGAGTAGGTGTCATTCTATTCTGGGGGGTGGGGTGGGGCAGGACAGCAAGGGGGAG
GATTGGGAAGACAATAGCAGGCATGCTGGGGATGCGGTGGGCTCTATGGCTTCTGAGGCGGAAAGAACCA
GCTGGGGCTCTAGGGGGTATCCCC
[124 nt withheld, positions 3105-3228]
C
[91 nt withheld, positions 3230-3320]
A
[49 nt withheld, positions 3322-3370]
CCTTTGACGTTGGAGTCCACGTTCTTT
[37 nt withheld, positions 3398-3434]
ACCCTATCTCGGTCTATTCTTTTGATTTATAAGGGATTTTGCCGATTTCGGCCTATTGGTTAAAAAATGA
GCTGATTTAACAAAAATTTAACGCGAATTAATTCTGTGGAATGTGTGTCAGTTAGGGTGTGGAAAGTCCC
AGGCTCCCCAGCAGGCAGAAGTATGCAAAGCATGCATCTCAATTAGTCAGCAACCAGGTGTGGAAAGTCC
CCAGGCTCCCCAGCAGGCAGAAGTATGCAAAGCATGCATCTCAATTAGTCAGCAACCATAGTCCCGCCCC
TAACTCCGCCCATCCCGCCCCTAACTCCGCCCAGTTCCGCCCATTCTCCGCCCCATGGCTGACTAATTTT
TTTTATTTATGCAGAGGCCGAGGCCGCCTCTGCCTCTGAGCTATTCCAGAAGTAGTGAGGAGGCTTTTTT
GGAGGCCTAGGCTTTTGCAAAAAGCTCCCGGGAGCTTGTATATCCATTTTCGGATCTGATCAGCACGTGA
TGAAAAAGCCTGAACTCACCGCGACGTCTGTCGAGAAGTTTCTGATCGAAAAGTTCGACAGCGTCTCCGA
CCTGATGCAGCTCTCGGAGGGCGAAGAATCTCGTGCTTTCAGCTTCGATGTAGGAGGGCGTGGATATGTC
CTGCGGGTAAATAGCTGCGCCGATGGTTTCTACAAAGATCGTTATGTTTATCGGCACTTTGCATCGGCCG
CGCTCCCGATTCCGGAAGTGCTTGACATTGGGGAATTCAGCGAGAGCCTGACCTATTGCATCTCCCGCCG
TGCACAGGGTGTCACGTTGCAAGACCTGCCTGAAACCGAACTGCCCGCTGTTCTGCAGCCGGTCGCGGAG
GCCATGGATGCGATCGCTGCGGCCGATCTTAGCCAGACGAGCGGGTTCGGCCCATTCGGACCGCAAGGAA
TCGGTCAATACACTACATGGCGTGATTTCATATGCGCGATTGCTGATCCCCATGTGTATCACTGGCAAAC
TGTGATGGACGACACCGTCAGTGCGTCCGTCGCGCAGGCTCTCGATGAGCTGATGCTTTGGGCCGAGGAC
TGCCCCGAAGTCCGGCACCTCGTGCACGCGGATTTCGGCTCCAACAATGTCCTGACGGACAATGGCCGCA
TAACAGCGGTCATTGACTGGAGCGAGGCGATGTTCGGGGATTCCCAATACGAGGTCGCCAACATCTTCTT
CTGGAGGCCGTGGTTGGCTTGTATGGAGCAGCAGACGCGCTACTTCGAGCGGAGGCATCCGGAGCTTGCA
GGATCGCCGCGGCTCCGGGCGTATATGCTCCGCATTGGTCTTGACCAACTCTATCAGAGCTTGGTTGACG
GCAATTTCGATGATGCAGCTTGGGCGCAGGGTCGATGCGACGCAATCGTCCGATCCGGAGCCGGGACTGT
CGGGCGTACACAAATCGCCCGCAGAAGCGCGGCCGTCTGGACCGATGGCTGTGTAGAAGTACTCGCCGAT
AGTGGAAACCGACGCCCCAGCACTCGTCCGAGGGCAAAGGAATAGCACGTGCTACGAGATTTCGATTCCA
CCGCCGCCTTCTATGAAAGGTTGGGCTTCGGAATCGTTTTCCGGGACGCCGGCTGGATGATCCTCCAGCG
CGGGGATCTCATGCTGGAGTTCTTCGCCCACCCCAACTTGTTTATTGCAGCTTATAATGGTTACAAATAA
AGCAATAGCATCACAAATTTCACAAATAAAGCATTTTTTTCACTGCATTCTAGTTGTGGTTTGTCCAAAC
TCATCAATGTATCTTATCATGTCTGTATACCGTCGACCTCTAGCTAGAGCTTGGCGTAATCATGGTCATA
GCTGTTTCCTGTGTGAAATTGTTATCCGCTCACAATTCCACACAACATACGAGCCGGAAGCATAAAGTGT
AAAGCCTGGGGTGCCTAATGAGTGAGCTAACTCACATTAATTGCGTTGCGCTCACTGCCCGCTTTCCAGT
CGGGAAACCTGTCGTGCCAGCTGCATTAATGAATCGGCCAACGCGCGGGGAGAGGCGGTTTGCGTATTGG
GCGCTCTTCCGCTTCCTCGCTCACTGACTCGCTGCGCTCGGTCGTTCGGCTGCGGCGAGCGGTATCAGCT
CACTCAAAGGCGGTAATACGGTTATCCACAGAATCAGGGGATAACGCAGGAAAGAACATGTGAGCAAAAG
GCCAGCAAAAGGCCAGGAACCGTAAAAAGGCCGCGTTGCTGGCGTTTTTCCATAGGCTCCGCCCCCCTGA
CGAGCATCACAAAAATCGACGCTCAAGTCAGAGGTGGCGAAACCCGACAGGAATATAAAGATACCAGGCG
TTTCCCCCTGGAAGCTCCCTCGTGCGCTCTCCTGTTCCGACCCTGCCGCTTACCGGATACCTGTCCGCCT
TTCTCCCTTCGGGAAGCGTGGCGCTTTCTCATAGCTCACGCTGTAGGTATCTCAGTTCGGTGTAGGTCGT
TCGCTCCAAGCTGGGCTGTGTGCACGAACCCCCCGTTCAGCCCGACCGCTGCGCCTTATCCGGTAACTAT
CGTCTTGAGTCCAACCCGGTAAGACACGACTTATCGCCACTGGCAGCAGCCACTGGTAACAGGATTAGCA
GAGCGAGGTATGTAGGCGGTGCTACAGAGTTCTTGAAGTGGTGGCCTAACTACGGCTACACTAGAAGAAC
AGTATTTGGTATCTGCGCTCTGCTGAAGCCAGTTACCTTCGGAAAAAGAGTTGGTAGCTCTTGATCCGGC
AAACAAACCACCGCTGGTAGCGGTGGTTTTTTTGTTTGCAAGCAGCAGATTACGCGCAGAAAAAAAGGAT
CTCAAGAAGATCCTTTGATCTTTTCTACGGGGTCTGACGCTCAGTGGAACGAAAACTCACGTTAAGGGAT
TTTGGTCATGAGATTATCAAAAAGGATCTTCACCTAGATCCTTTTAAATTAAAAATGAAGTTTTAAATCA
ATCTAAAGTATATATGAGTAAACTTGGTCTGACAGTTACCAATGCTTAATCAGTGAGGCACCTATCTCAG
CGATCTGTCTATTTCGTTCATCCATAGTTGCCTGACTCCCCGTCGTGTAGATAACTACGATACGGGAGGG
CTTACCATCTGGCCCCAGTGCTGCAATGATACCGCGAGACCCACGCTCACCGGCTCCAGATTTATCAGCA
ATAAACCAGCCAGCCGGAAGGGCCGAGCGCAGAAGTGGTCCTGCAACTTTATCCGCCTCCATCCAGTCTA
TTAATTGTTGCCGGGAAGCTAGAGTAAGTAGTTCGCCAGTTAATAGTTTGCGCAACGTTGTTGCCATTGC
TACAGGCATCGTGGTGTCACGCTCGTCGTTTGGTATGGCTTCATTCAGCTCCGGTTCCCAACGATCAAGG
CGAGTTACATGATCCCCCATGTTGTGCAAAAAAGCGGTTAGCTCCTTCGGTCCTCCGATCGTTGTCAGAA
GTAAGTTGGCCGCAGTGTTATCACTCATGGTTATGGCAGCACTGCATAATTCTCTTACTGTCATGCCATC
CGTAAGATGCTTTTCTGTGACTGGTGAGTACTCAACCAAGTCATTCTGAGAATAGTGTATGCGGCGACCG
AGTTGCTCTTGCCCGGCGTCAATACGGGATAATACCGCGCCACATAGCAGAACTTTAAAAGTGCTCATCA
TTGGAAAACGTTCTTCGGGGCGAAAACTCTCAAGGATCTTACCGCTGTTGAGATCCAGTTCGATGTAACC
CACTCGTGCACCCAACTGATCTTCAGCATCTTTTACTTTCACCAGCGTTTCTGGGTGAGCAAAAACAGGA
AGGCAAAATGCCGCAAAAAAGGGAATAAGGGCGACACGGAAATGTTGAATACTCATACTCTTCCTTTTTC
AATATTATTGAAGCATTTATCAGGGTTATTGTCTCATGAGCGGATACATATTTGAATGTATTTAGAAAAA
TAAACAAATAGGGGTTCCGCGCACATTTCCCCGAAAAGTGCCACCTGACGTC
