>Addgene plasmid #115346 | pcDNA3.1-HDAC2-H141A | depositor partial sequence | sequence record 217280 | insert
GGAGACCCAAGCTGGCTAGCGTTTAAACTTAAGCTTGGTACCGAGCTCGGATCCATGGACTACAAGGACG
ACGACGACAAGGAATTCCCCATGGCGTACAGTCAAGGAGGCGGCAAGAAGAAAGTGTGCTACTACTATGA
TGGTGATATTGGCAATTATTATTATGGCCAGGGTCATCCCATGAAGCCTCATAGAATCCGGATGACTCAT
AACTTGCTGCTAAATTATGGTTTATACCGAAAAATGGAAATATATAGGCCTCATAAAGCCACTGCTGAAG
AAATGACTAAATACCACAGCGATGAGTATATCAAGTTTCTACGATCAATAAGACCAGATAATATGTCTGA
GTACAGTAAGCAGATGCAGAGATTTAACGTCGGAGAAGATTGTCCGGTGTTTGATGGACTCTTTGAGTTT
TGTCAGCTCTCCACGGGTGGTTCAGTTGCTGGGGCTGTGAAATTAAACCGGCAACAAACTGATATGGCTG
TCAATTGGGCTGGAGGACTACATCATGCCAAGAAGTCAGAAGCATCAGGGTTCTGCTATGTTAATGATAT
TGTGCTTGCCATCCTCGAATTACTTAAGTATCATCAGAGAGTCTTATATATTGACATAGACATCCACCAT
GGTGATGGTGTTGAGGAAGCTTTTTATACAACAGATCGCGTGATGACCGTCTCATTCCATAAATATGGGG
AATACTTTCCTGGAACAGGAGACTTGAGGGATATTGGTGCTGGAAAGGGAAAATACTATGCTGTCAATTT
TCCCATGAGAGATGGTATAGATGATGAATCATATGGACAAATTTTTAAGCCTATCATCTCAAAAGTGATG
GAGATGTACCAGCCTAGCGCGGTGGTGCTGCAGTGTGGCGCAGACTCCCTGTCTGGGGACAGGCTTGGTT
GTTTCAATCTAACTGTCAAAGGTCATGCTAAATGTGTAGAAGTAGTGAAAACTTTTAACTTGCCATTGCT
GATGCTCGGTGGAGGAGGCTACACAATCCGGAATGTTGCCCGATGTTGGACATATGAGACTGCAGTTGCC
CTTGATTGTGAAATTCCCAATGAGTTGCCATATAATGATTACTTTGAGTATTTTGGACCAGACTTCAAAC
TGCATATTAGTCCTTCAAACATGACAAACCAGAACACTCCAGAATATATGGAAAAGATAAAACAGCGTTT
ATTTGAAAATCTACGTATGTTACCACATGCACCTGGTGTTCAAATGCAAGCTATTCCAGAGGATGCTGTT
CATGAAGACAGTGGAGATGAGGATGGAGAAGACCCGGACAAAAGAATTTCCATTCGAGCATCAGACAAAC
GGATAGCTTGCGATGAAGAGTTTTCAGATTCTGAGGATGAAGGTGAAGGAGGTCGTAGGAATGTTGCTGA
TCATAAGAAAGGAGCAAAGAAGGCTAGGATTGAAGAAGACAAGAAGGAGACAGAGGACAAGAAGACAGAT
GTTAAGGAAGAAGACAAATCCAAGGACAATAGTGGTGAGAAAACAGACCCCAAAGGAGCCAAGTCAGAAC
AACTCAGCAACCCTTGAATTTGACTCTCCAACTTTAGGAACCTCGAAAAGTGAGACGATTCTGGGATAAG
AAACCTTCCCTGTTTGAGGACATTGGCTTCATTTTATACTGTTTTGGCATGGACTGTATTTATTTTCAAA
ATGGCTTGTTTTTGTTTTTCTTGGCAAGTTTTATTGTGAGTTTTTCTAATTATGAAGCAAATTTTTTTTT
CCACCATGCTTTATGTGATTGTATTTAAATTGATGTGTTATTATGTCAAAAGCCGGATCTATTAAAGAAA
CAATTGGCCTTTCTGAGCTGATTTTTCCATCTTTTGTAATTATCTTTATTAAAAAATTGTACTTGGAAAA
AAAAAAAAAAAAAAGTGAACTCTCGAGTCT
